Addgene plasmid #248032: pGIPZ EF1a myc tagged mbIL15 IRES miRFP720-P2A-Blast
Purpose: Constitutively expresses myc tagged membrane bound IL15, miRFP720 and a blasticidin resistance gene in human cells
Depositing lab: Joshua Leonard. Depositing organization: Northwestern University. Publication: Comparative Evaluation of Synthetic Cytokines for Enhancing Production and Performance of NK92 Cell-Based Therapies. Deol S, Donahue PS, Mitrut RE, Hammitt-Kess IJ, Ahn J, Zhang B, Leonard JN. GEN Biotechnol. 2023 Jun 1;2(3):228-246. doi: 10.1089/genbio.2023.0024. Epub 2023 Jun 19. PubMed 37363412.
Backbone
  Vector backbone: pGIPZ
  Backbone size w/o insert (bp): 12121
  Vector type: Mammalian Expression, Lentiviral
  Selectable markers: Blasticidin ; and miRFP720
Growth in bacteria
  Bacterial resistance: Ampicillin, 100 μg/mL
  Growth temperature: 30°C
  Growth strain: NEB Stable
  Copy number: High Copy
Gene/Insert
  Gene/Insert name: myc-tagged membrane bound IL15
  Species: H. sapiens (human)
  Insert size (bp): 1240
  Entrez Gene: IL15 (a.k.a. IL-15)
  Promoter: human EF1a
  Tag / fusion protein: Myc (C terminal on insert)
  Cloning method: Restriction Enzyme; 5′ cloning site NheI (unknown if destroyed); 3′ cloning site NotI (unknown if destroyed)
  Sequencing primers: 5′ atagaagaGaAcgggaccg; 3′ cctcacattgccaaaagacg
Resource information
  A portion of this plasmid was derived from a plasmid made by: Laurence Cooper (IL15 construct originally developed by Hurton et al., 2016; PMID 27849617)
Terms and licenses: Academic/Nonprofit Terms; Industry Terms: Not Available to Industry
Depositor comments: Membrane bound IL15 construct: IgE signal peptide - IL15 - linker - IL15Ra - Myc.
How to cite: pGIPZ EF1a myc tagged mbIL15 IRES miRFP720-P2A-Blast was a gift from Joshua Leonard (Addgene plasmid # 248032 ; http://n2t.net/addgene:248032 ; RRID:Addgene_248032)
