[The description below was written by a language model from this plasmid's Addgene catalogue record and pLannotate feature annotations shown in this document.]
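Description:
pGIPZ EF1a myc tagged mbIL15 IRES miRFP720-P2A-Blast is a 13.3 kb HIV-1-based lentiviral transfer vector built on the pGIPZ backbone for constitutive transgene expression in human cells. In bacteria it is maintained by a high-copy ColE1/pUC-type origin with ampicillin resistance; an f1 origin is also present. The viral region comprises a truncated 5' LTR, the Ψ packaging signal with a gag fragment, the Rev response element, cPPT/CTS and a self-inactivating ΔU3 3' LTR. Together these allow the genome to be packaged, exported and integrated while leaving the integrated LTR transcriptionally inactive. The feature table also lists an EM7-driven bleomycin/Zeocin resistance gene in reverse orientation just upstream of the expression cassette, and an SV40 promoter–hygromycin resistance cassette outside the LTRs. Neither is listed as a selectable marker in the catalogue entry.

The payload is a single transcript driven by the human EF1α promoter with its intron A. The first open reading frame encodes membrane-bound IL15, described by the depositor as an IgE signal peptide, human IL15, a linker, IL15Rα and a C-terminal Myc tag. This design tethers the cytokine to its receptor alpha chain at the cell surface, and the tag provides a handle for detection. An EMCV IRES then directs translation of the near-infrared fluorescent protein miRFP720, which requires biliverdin as a cofactor. It is joined through a P2A self-cleaving peptide to blasticidin S deaminase, so transduced cells can be both tracked by fluorescence and selected with the drug. A WPRE downstream enhances transcript expression. The associated publication compares synthetic cytokines for improving NK92 cell-based therapies, which suggests the vector is used to generate stable cell lines that supply their own IL15 signal.
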