Features (pLannotate 1.2.2; 36 found; start..end, strand, type, name):
    377..634     +  LTR            5' LTR (truncated): truncated 5' long terminal repeat (LTR) from HIV-1
    681..806     +  misc_feature   HIV-1 Ψ: packaging signal of human immunodeficiency virus type 1
    790..1128    +  CDS            HIV-1 gag (fragment): gag protein from human immunodeficiency virus 1; gag
   1303..1536    +  misc_feature   RRE: The Rev response element (RRE) of HIV-1 allows for Rev-dependent mRNA export from the nucleus to the cytoplasm.
   1913..2013    +  CDS            Rev (fragment): human immunodeficiency virus 1 (HIV-1) Rev protein; rev; enhances nuclear export of unspliced and incompletely spliced viral mRNAs
   2063..2180    +  misc_feature   cPPT/CTS: central polypurine tract and central termination sequence of HIV-1
   2245..2619    -  CDS            BleoR: antibiotic-binding protein; Sh ble from Streptoalloteichus hindustanus; confers resistance to bleomycin, phleomycin, and Zeocin™
   2639..2686    -  promoter       EM7 promoter: synthetic bacterial promoter&nbsp
   2884..3095    +  promoter       EF-1α core promoter: core promoter for human elongation factor EF-1α
   3096..3209    +  intron         EF-1α intron A (fragment): intron upstream of the start codon of human EF-1α
   3835..4038    +  intron         EF-1α intron A: truncated intron upstream of the start codon of human EF-1α
   4047..4081    +  promoter       TRE3GV promoter (fragment): 3rd-generation Tet-responsive promoter that can be activated by binding of Tet-On® 3G, optimized for retroviral and lentiviral vectors
   4184..4549    +  CDS            IL15 (fragment): IL15_HUMAN - Experimental evidence at protein level: Swiss-Prot protein existence level 1. Cytokine that stimulates the proliferation of T-lymphocytes (PubMed:8178155). Stimulation by IL15 requires interaction of IL15 with components of the IL2 receptor, including IL2RB and probably IL2RG but not IL2RA (PubMed:8178155). In neutrophils, stimulates phagocytosis probably by signaling through the IL15 receptor, composed of the subunits IL15RA, IL2RB and IL2RG, which results in kinase SYK activation (PubMed:15123770). From Homo sapiens (Human).
   4628..5338    +  CDS            IL15RA (fragment): I15RA_HUMAN - Experimental evidence at protein level: Swiss-Prot protein existence level 1. [Isoform 8]: Does not bind IL15. From Homo sapiens (Human).
   5396..5982    +  misc_feature   IRES2: internal ribosome entry site (IRES) of the encephalomyocarditis virus (EMCV)
   5995..6942    +  CDS            miRFP720: miRFP720 is a basic (constitutively fluorescent) near ir fluorescent protein published in 2018, derived from Rhodopseudomonas palustris. It has low acid sensitivity. It requires the cofactor biliverdin for fluorescence.
   7021..7419    +  CDS            BSD: blasticidin S deaminase; Aspergillus terreus BSD; confers resistance to blasticidin
   7437..8025    +  misc_feature   WPRE: woodchuck hepatitis virus posttranscriptional regulatory element
   8042..8110    +  CDS            nef (fragment): NEF_HV1Z2 - Experimental evidence at protein level: Swiss-Prot protein existence level 1. Extracellular Nef protein targets CD4(+) T-lymphocytes for apoptosis by interacting with CXCR4 surface receptors. From Human immunodeficiency virus type 1 group M subtype D (isolate Z2/CDC-Z34) (HIV-1).
   8112..8345    +  LTR            3' LTR (ΔU3): self-inactivating 3' long terminal repeat (LTR) from HIV-1
   8452..8676    +  polyA_signal   bGH poly(A) signal: bovine growth hormone polyadenylation signal
   8680..8701    +  promoter       SV40 promoter (fragment): SV40 enhancer and early promoter
   8722..9150    +  rep_origin     f1 ori (sequence partly withheld): f1 bacteriophage origin of replication; arrow indicates direction of (+) strand synthesis
   9164..9493    +  promoter       SV40 promoter: SV40 enhancer and early promoter
   9542..10567   +  CDS            HygR: aminoglycoside phosphotransferase from E. coli; aph(4)-Ia; confers resistance to hygromycin
  10577..10702   +  CDS            ble (fragment): BLE_KLEPN - Experimental evidence at protein level: Swiss-Prot protein existence level 1. Binding protein with a strong affinity to the bleomycin family of antibiotics. Binds to CL990; an antimitotic-antibiotic compound. From Klebsiella pneumoniae.
  10697..10818   +  polyA_signal   SV40 poly(A) signal: SV40 polyadenylation signal
  10889..10911   -  protein_bind   lac operator (fragment): The lac repressor binds to the lac operator to inhibit transcription in E. coli. This inhibition can be relieved by adding lactose or isopropyl-β-D-thiogalactopyranoside (IPTG). lac repressor encoded by lacI
  10915..10945   -  promoter       lac promoter: promoter for the E. coli lac operon
  10960..10981   -  protein_bind   CAP binding site: CAP binding activates transcription in the presence of cAMP. E. coli catabolite activator protein
  10994..11086   -  CDS            lacI (fragment): lac repressor; lacI; The lac repressor binds to the lac operator to inhibit transcription in E. coli. This inhibition can be relieved by adding lactose or isopropyl-β-D-thiogalactopyranoside (IPTG).
  11269..11857   -  rep_origin     ori: high-copy-number ColE1/pMB1/pBR322/pUC origin of replication
  12028..12888   -  CDS            AmpR: β-lactamase; bla; confers resistance to ampicillin, carbenicillin, and related antibiotics
  12889..12993   -  promoter       AmpR promoter: bla
  13041..13175   +  polyA_signal   SV40 poly(A) signal: SV40 polyadenylation signal
  13342..329     +  CDS            nef (fragment) (across the origin): NEF_HV1BR - Experimental evidence at protein level: Swiss-Prot protein existence level 1. Extracellular Nef protein targets CD4(+) T-lymphocytes for apoptosis by interacting with CXCR4 surface receptors (PubMed:14990729). From Human immunodeficiency virus type 1 group M subtype B (isolate BRU/LAI) (HIV-1).
>Addgene plasmid #248032 | pGIPZ EF1a myc tagged mbIL15 IRES miRFP720-P2A-Blast | addgene full sequence | sequence record 497725 | Addgene NGS Result
TGGAAGGGCTAATTCACTCCCAAAGAAGACAAGATATCCTTGATCTGTGGATCTACCACACACAAGGCTA
CTTCCCTGATTAGCAGAACTACACACCAGGGCCAGGGGTCAGATATCCACTGACCTTTGGATGGTGCTAC
AAGCTAGTACCAGTTGAGCCAGATAAGGTAGAAGAGGCCAATAAAGGAGAGAACACCAGCTTGTTACACC
CTGTGAGCCTGCATGGGATGGATGACCCGGAGAGAGAAGTGTTAGAGTGGAGGTTTGACAGCCGCCTAGC
ATTTCATCACGTGGCCCGAGAGCTGCATCCGGAGTACTTCAAGAACTGCTGATATCGAGCTTGCTACAAG
GGACTTTCCGCTGGGGACTTTCCAGGGAGGCGTGGCCTGGGCGGGACTGGGGAGTGGCGAGCCCTCAGAT
CCTGCATATAAGCAGCTGCTTTTTGCCTGTACTGGGTCTCTCTGGTTAGACCAGATCTGAGCCTGGGAGC
TCTCTGGCTAACTAGGGAACCCACTGCTTAAGCCTCAATAAAGCTTGCCTTGAGTGCTTCAAGTAGTGTG
TGCCCGTCTGTTGTGTGACTCTGGTAACTAGAGATCCCTCAGACCCTTTTAGTCAGTGTGGAAAATCTCT
AGCAGTGGCGCCCGAACAGGGACTTGAAAGCGAAAGGGAAACCAGAGGAGCTCTCTCGACGCAGGACTCG
GCTTGCTGAAGCGCGCACGGCAAGAGGCGAGGGGCGGCGACTGGTGAGTACGCCAAAAATTTTGACTAGC
GGAGGCTAGAAGGAGAGAGATGGGTGCGAGAGCGTCAGTATTAAGCGGGGGAGAATTAGATCGCGATGGG
AAAAAATTCGGTTAAGGCCAGGGGGAAAGAAAAAATATAAATTAAAACATATAGTATGGGCAAGCAGGGA
GCTAGAACGATTCGCAGTTAATCCTGGCCTGTTAGAAACATCAGAAGGCTGTAGACAAATACTGGGACAG
CTACAACCATCCCTTCAGACAGGATCAGAAGAACTTAGATCATTATATAATACAGTAGCAACCCTCTATT
GTGTGCATCAAAGGATAGAGATAAAAGACACCAAGGAAGCTTTAGACAAGATAGAGGAAGAGCAAAACAA
AAGTAAGACCACCGCACAGCAAGCGGCCGGCCGCTGATCTTCAGACCTGGAGGAGGAGATATGAGGGACA
ATTGGAGAAGTGAATTATATAAATATAAAGTAGTAAAAATTGAACCATTAGGAGTAGCACCCACCAAGGC
AAAGAGAAGAGTGGTGCAGAGAGAAAAAAGAGCAGTGGGAATAGGAGCTTTGTTCCTTGGGTTCTTGGGA
GCAGCAGGAAGCACTATGGGCGCAGCGTCAATGACGCTGACGGTACAGGCCAGACAATTATTGTCTGGTA
TAGTGCAGCAGCAGAACAATTTGCTGAGGGCTATTGAGGCGCAACAGCATCTGTTGCAACTCACAGTCTG
GGGCATCAAGCAGCTCCAGGCAAGAATCCTGGCTGTGGAAAGATACCTAAAGGATCAACAGCTCCTGGGG
ATTTGGGGTTGCTCTGGAAAACTCATTTGCACCACTGCTGTGCCTTGGAATGCTAGTTGGAGTAATAAAT
CTCTGGAACAGATTTGGAATCACACGACCTGGATGGAGTGGGACAGAGAAATTAACAATTACACAAGCTT
AATACACTCCTTAATTGAAGAATCGCAAAACCAGCAAGAAAAGAATGAACAAGAATTATTGGAATTAGAT
AAATGGGCAAGTTTGTGGAATTGGTTTAACATAACAAATTGGCTGTGGTATATAAAATTATTCATAATGA
TAGTAGGAGGCTTGGTAGGTTTAAGAATAGTTTTTGCTGTACTTTCTATAGTGAATAGAGTTAGGCAGGG
ATATTCACCATTATCGTTTCAGACCCACCTCCCAACCCCGAGGGGACCCGACAGGCCCGAAGGAATAGAA
GAAGAAGGTGGAGAGAGAGACAGAGACAGATCCATTCGATTAGTGAACGGATCGGCACTGCGTGCGCCAA
TTCTGCAGACAAATGGCAGTATTCATCCACAATTTTAAAAGAAAAGGGGGGATTGGGGGGTACAGTGCAG
GGGAAAGAATAGTAGACATAATAGCAACAGACATACAAACTAAAGAATTACAAAAACAAATTACAAAAAT
TCAAAATTTTCGGGTTTATTACAGGGACAGCAGAGATCCAGTTTGGTTAGTACCGGGCCCGCTCTAGTCC
GGAATCAGTCCTGCTCCTCGGCCACGAAGTGCACGCAGTTGCCGGCCGGGTCGCGCAGGGCGAACTCCCG
CCCCCACGGCTGCTCGCCGATCTCGGTCATGGCCGGCCCGGAGGCGTCCCGGAAGTTCGTGGACACGACC
TCCGACCACTCGGCGTACAGCTCGTCCAGGCCGCGCACCCACACCCAGGCCAGGGTGTTGTCCGGCACCA
CCTGGTCCTGGACCGCGCTGATGAACAGGGTCACGTCGTCCCGGACCACACCGGCGAAGTCGTCCTCCAC
GAAGTCCCGGGAGAACCCGAGCCGGTCGGTCCAGAACTCGACCGCTCCGGCGACGTCGCGCGCGGTGAGC
ACCGGAACGGCACTGGTCAACTTGGCCATGGTGGCCCTCCTATAGTGAGTCGTATTATACTATGCCGATA
TACTATGCCGATGATTAATTGTCAACACGTGCTGCAGGTCCGAGGTTCTAGAGAGTAATTCATACAAAAG
GACTCGCCCCTGCCTTGGGGAATCCCAGGGACCGTCGTTAAACTCCCACTAACGTAGAACCCAGAGATCG
CTGCGTTCCCGCCCCCTCACCCGCCCGCTCTCGTCATCACTGAGGTGGAGAAGAGCATGCGTGAGGCTCC
GGTGCCCGTCAGTGGGCAGAGCGCACATCGCCCACAGTCCCCGAGAAGTTGGGGGGAGGGGTCGGCAATT
GAACCGGTGCCTAGAGAAGGTGGCGCGGGGTAAACTGGGAAAGTGATGTCGTGTACTGGCTCCGCCTTTT
TCCCGAGGGTGGGGGAGAACCGTATATAAGTGCAGTAGTCGCCGTGAACGTTCTTTTTCGCAACGGGTTT
GCCGCCAGAACACAGGTAAGTGCCGTGTGTGGTTCCCGCGGGCCTGGCCTCTTTACGGGTTATGGCCCTT
GCGTGCCTTGAATTACTTCCACGCCCCTGGCTGCAGTACGTGATTCTTGATCCCGAGCTTCGGGTTGGAA
GTGGGTGGGAGAGTTCGAGGCCTTGCGCTTAAGGAGCCCCTTCGCCTCGTGCTTGAGTTGAGGCCTGGCT
TGGGCGCTGGGGCCGCCGCGTGCGAATCTGGTGGCACCTTCGCGCCTGTCTCGCTGCTTTCGATAAGTCT
CTAGCCATTTAAAATTTTTGATGACCTGCTGCGACGCTTTTTTTCTGGCAAGATAGTCTTGTAAATGCGG
GCCAAGATCTGCACACTGGTATTTCGGTTTTTGGGGCCGCGGGCGGCGACGGGGCCCGTGCGTCCCAGCG
CACATGTTCGGCGAGGCGGGGCCTGCGAGCGCGGCCACCGAGAATCGGACGGGGGTAGTCTCAAGCTGGC
CGGCCTGCTCTGGTGCCTGGCCTCGCGCCGCCGTGTATCGCCCCGCCCTGGGCGGCAAGGCTGGCCCGGT
CGGCACCAGTTGCGTGAGCGGAAAGATGGCCGCTTCCCGGCCCTGCTGCAGGGAGCTCAAAATGGAGGAC
GCGGCGCTCGGGAGAGCGGGCGGGTGAGTCACCCACACAAAGGAAAAGGGCCTTTCCGTCCTCAGCCGTC
GCTTCATGTGACTCCACGGAGTACCGGGCGCCGTCCAGGCACCTCGATTAGTTCTCGAGCTTTTGGAGTA
CGTCGTCTTTAGGTTGGGGGGAGGGGTTTTATGCGATGGAGTTTCCCCACACTGAGTGGGTGGAGACTGA
AGTTAGGCCAGCTTGGCACTTGATGTAATTCTCCTTGGAATTTGCCCTTTTTGAGTTTGGATCTTGGTTC
ATTCTCAAGCCTCAGACAGTGGTTCAAAGTTTTTTTCTTCCATTTCAGGTGTCGTGAGAGCTCGTTTAGT
GAACCGTCAGATCGCCTGGAGACGCCATCCACGCTGTTTTGACCTCCATAGAAGAGAACGGGACCGATCC
AAATTCTCGAGGCTAGCGCCACCATGGACTGGACCTGGATTCTGTTTCTGGTGGCCGCTGCCACAAGAGT
GCATAGCAACTGGGTGAACGTGATCAGCGACCTGAAGAAGATCGAGGACCTGATCCAGTCTATGCACATC
GACGCCACACTGTATACCGAGTCCGATGTTCACCCCTCCTGCAAAGTGACCGCCATGAAGTGCTTTCTGC
TGGAACTGCAAGTGATCAGCCTGGAAAGCGGCGACGCCAGCATCCACGACACCGTGGAAAACCTGATCAT
CCTGGCCAACAACAGCCTGAGCAGCAACGGCAATGTGACCGAGAGCGGCTGCAAAGAGTGCGAGGAACTG
GAAGAGAAGAATATCAAAGAGTTCCTCCAGAGCTTCGTCCACATCGTGCAGATGTTCATTAACACCAGCA
GCGGCGGAGGATCTGGCGGAGGTGGAAGCGGAGGCGGAGGAAGCGGTGGCGGAGGTAGTGGCGGAGGATC
ACTTCAGATCACCTGTCCTCCACCTATGAGCGTGGAACACGCCGACATCTGGGTCAAGAGCTACAGCCTG
TACTCCAGAGAGCGGTACATCTGCAACAGCGGCTTCAAGAGAAAGGCCGGAACCAGCAGCCTGACCGAGT
GCGTGCTGAACAAGGCTACCAATGTGGCCCACTGGACCACACCTAGCCTGAAGTGCATCAGAGATCCCGC
TCTGGTGCATCAGCGTCCTGCTCCACCTAGCACAGTGACAACAGCAGGCGTGACACCCCAGCCTGAGTCT
CTGAGCCCTTCTGGAAAAGAGCCTGCCGCCAGCTCTCCCAGCTCTAACAATACTGCCGCCACCACAGCCG
CCATCGTGCCTGGATCTCAACTGATGCCTAGCAAGAGCCCTAGCACCGGCACCACAGAGATCAGCTCTCA
CGAGTCTAGCCACGGCACCCCTAGCCAGACCACAGCCAAGAATTGGGAGCTGACAGCCAGCGCCTCTCAT
CAACCACCTGGCGTGTACCCACAGGGCCACAGCGATACAACAGTGGCCATCAGCACAAGCACCGTGCTGC
TGTGTGGACTGTCTGCCGTTTCTCTGCTGGCCTGCTACCTGAAGTCCAGACAGACACCTCCACTGGCCAG
CGTGGAAATGGAAGCTATGGAAGCCCTGCCTGTGACCTGGGGCACCTCTAGTAGAGATGAGGACCTCGAA
AACTGCTCCCACCACCTGGGCTCAGGCGAACAGAAGCTCATCAGCGAAGAGGACCTCTGAGCGGCCGCGG
ATCCGCCCCTCTCCCTCCCCCCCCCCTAACGTTACTGGCCGAAGCCGCTTGGAATAAGGCCGGTGTGCGT
TTGTCTATATGTTATTTTCCACCATATTGCCGTCTTTTGGCAATGTGAGGGCCCGGAAACCTGGCCCTGT
CTTCTTGACGAGCATTCCTAGGGGTCTTTCCCCTCTCGCCAAAGGAATGCAAGGTCTGTTGAATGTCGTG
AAGGAAGCAGTTCCTCTGGAAGCTTCTTGAAGACAAACAACGTCTGTAGCGACCCTTTGCAGGCAGCGGA
ACCCCCCACCTGGCGACAGGTGCCTCTGCGGCCAAAAGCCACGTGTATAAGATACACCTGCAAAGGCGGC
ACAACCCCAGTGCCACGTTGTGAGTTGGATAGTTGTGGAAAGAGTCAAATGGCTCTCCTCAAGCGTATTC
AACAAGGGGCTGAAGGATGCCCAGAAGGTACCCCATTGTATGGGATCTGATCTGGGGCCTCGGTACACAT
GCTTTACATGTGTTTAGTCGAGGTTAAAAAAACGTCTAGGCCCCCCGAACCACGGGGACGTGGTTTTCCT
TTGAAAAACACGATGATAATATGGCCACAACCATGGGAACTAGTATGGCCGAGGGCTCTGTTGCTAGACA
ACCCGATCTGCTGACCTGCGACGACGAGCCCATTCATATCCCTGGCGCTATCCAGCCTCACGGACTGCTG
CTTGCTCTGGCCGCCGATATGACAATCGTGGCCGGCAGCGATAACCTGCCTGAGCTGACAGGACTGGCCA
TCGGAGCCCTGATTGGAAGATCAGCCGCCGACGTGTTCGACAGCGAGACACACAACAGACTGACAATCGC
CCTGGCCGAACCTGGTGCTGCTGTGGGAGCACCTATCACCGTGGGCTTCACCATGAGAAAGGACGCCGGC
TTTATCGGCAGCTGGCACAGACACGACCAGCTGATCTTTCTGGAACTGGAACCTCCTCAGAGAGATGTGG
CCGAGCCTCAGGCCTTCTTCAGAAGGACCAACAGCGCCATCAGACGGCTCCAGGCCGCTGAGACACTGGA
ATCTGCTTGTGCCGCCGCTGCTCAAGAAGTGCGGAAGATCACCGGCTTCGACCGCGTGATGATCTACAGA
TTCGCCAGCGACTTCAGCGGCGAAGTGATCGCCGAGGATAGATGCGCCGAGGTGGAATCTAAGCTGGGCC
TGCATTACCCCGCCAGCTTCATTCCTGCTCAGGCCAGACGGCTGTATACCATCAATCCCGTGCGGATCAT
CCCCGACATCAACTACAGACCCGTGCCTGTGACTCCCGATCTGAACCCTGTTACCGGCAGACCCATCGAC
CTGAGCTTCGCCATCCTGAGATCCGTGTCTCCCGTGCATCTTGAGTTCATGCGGAACATCGGAATGCACG
GCACCATGAGCATCTCTATCCTGCGGGGCGAAAGACTGTGGGGCCTGATCGTGTGTCACCACAGAACCCC
TTACTACGTGGACCTGGATGGCAGACAGGCCTGCAAAAGAGTGGCCGAGAGACTGGCCACACAGATCGGC
GTGATGGAAGAAGGTAGTGGAGCAACTAACTTTTCCCTGCTCAAACAAGCCGGGGATGTAGAGGAGAACC
CCGGCCCCGCCCCCCTTAAGATGGCCAAGCCTTTGTCTCAAGAAGAATCCACCCTCATTGAAAGAGCAAC
GGCTACAATCAACAGCATCCCCATCTCTGAGGACTACAGCGTCGCCAGCGCAGCTCTCTCTAGCGACGGC
CGCATCTTCACTGGTGTCAATGTATATCATTTTACTGGGGGACCTTGTGCAGAACTCGTGGTGCTGGGCA
CTGCTGCTGCTGCGGCAGCTGGCAACCTGACTTGTATCGTCGCGATCGGAAATGAGAACAGGGGCATCTT
GAGCCCCTGCGGACGGTGCCGACAGGTGCTTCTCGATCTGCATCCTGGGATCAAAGCCATAGTGAAGGAC
AGTGATGGACAGCCGACGGCAGTTGGGATTCGTGAATTGCTGCCCTCTGGTTATGTGTGGGAGGGCTAAT
GTACAAGTAGGTCGACAATCAACCTCTGGATTACAAAATTTGTGAAAGATTGACTGGTATTCTTAACTAT
GTTGCTCCTTTTACGCTATGTGGATACGCTGCTTTAATGCCTTTGTATCATGCTATTGCTTCCCGTATGG
CTTTCATTTTCTCCTCCTTGTATAAATCCTGGTTGCTGTCTCTTTATGAGGAGTTGTGGCCCGTTGTCAG
GCAACGTGGCGTGGTGTGCACTGTGTTTGCTGACGCAACCCCCACTGGTTGGGGCATTGCCACCACCTGT
CAGCTCCTTTCCGGGACTTTCGCTTTCCCCCTCCCTATTGCCACGGCGGAACTCATCGCCGCCTGCCTTG
CCCGCTGCTGGACAGGGGCTCGGCTGTTGGGCACTGACAATTCCGTGGTGTTGTCGGGGAAGCTGACGTC
CTTTCCATGGCTGCTCGCCTGTGTTGCCACCTGGATTCTGCGCGGGACGTCCTTCTGCTACGTCCCTTCG
GCCCTCAATCCAGCGGACCTTCCTTCCCGCGGCCTGCTGCCGGCTCTGCGGCCTCTTCCGCGTCTTCGCC
TTCGCCCTCAGACGAGTCGGATCTCCCTTTGGGCCGCCTCCCCGCCTGGAATTCGAGCTCGGTACCTTTA
AGACCAATGACTTACAAGGCAGCTGTAGATCTTAGCCACTTTTTAAAAGAAAAGAGGGGACTGGAAGGGC
TAATTCACTCCCAACGAAGACAAGATCTGCTTTTTGCTTGTACTGGGTCTCTCTGGTTAGACCAGATCTG
AGCCTGGGAGCTCTCTGGCTAACTAGGGAACCCACTGCTTAAGCCTCAATAAAGCTTGCCTTGAGTGCTT
CAAGTAGTGTGTGCCCGTCTGTTGTGTGACTCTGGTAACTAGAGATCCCTCAGACCCTTTTAGTCAGTGT
GGAAAATCTCTAGCAGTAGTAGTTCATGTCATCTTATTATTCAGTATTTATAACTTGCAAAGAAATGAAT
ATCAGAGAGTGAGAGGCCTTGACATTGTTTAAACCCGCTGATCAGCCTCGACTGTGCCTTCTAGTTGCCA
GCCATCTGTTGTTTGCCCCTCCCCCGTGCCTTCCTTGACCCTGGAAGGTGCCACTCCCACTGTCCTTTCC
TAATAAAATGAGGAAATTGCATCGCATTGTCTGAGTAGGTGTCATTCTATTCTGGGGGGTGGGGTGGGGC
AGGACAGCAAGGGGGAGGATTGGGAAGACAATAGCAGGCATGCTGGGGATGCGGTGGGCTCTATGGCTTC
TGAGGCGGAAAGAACCAGCTGGGGCTCTAGGGGGTATCCCC
[117 nt withheld, positions 8722-8838]
TCACGTTC
[91 nt withheld, positions 8847-8937]
A
[49 nt withheld, positions 8939-8987]
CCTTTGACGTTGGAGTCCACGTTCTTT
[37 nt withheld, positions 9015-9051]
ACCCTATCTCGGTCTATTCTTTTGATTTATAAGGGATTTTGCCGATTTCGGCCTATTGGTTAAAAAATGA
GCTGATTTAACAAAAATTTAACGCGAATTAATTCTGTGGAATGTGTGTCAGTTAGGGTGTGGAAAGTCCC
CAGGCTCCCCAGCAGGCAGAAGTATGCAAAGCATGCATCTCAATTAGTCAGCAACCAGGTGTGGAAAGTC
CCCAGGCTCCCCAGCAGGCAGAAGTATGCAAAGCATGCATCTCAATTAGTCAGCAACCATAGTCCCGCCC
CTAACTCCGCCCATCCCGCCCCTAACTCCGCCCAGTTCCGCCCATTCTCCGCCCCATGGCTGACTAATTT
TTTTTATTTATGCAGAGGCCGAGGCCGCCTCTGCCTCTGAGCTATTCCAGAAGTAGTGAGGAGGCTTTTT
TGGAGGCCTAGGCTTTTGCAAAAAGCTCCCGGGAGCTTGTATATCCATTTTCGGATCTGATCAGCACGTG
ATGAAAAAGCCTGAACTCACCGCGACGTCTGTCGAGAAGTTTCTGATCGAAAAGTTCGACAGCGTCTCCG
ACCTGATGCAGCTCTCGGAGGGCGAAGAATCTCGTGCTTTCAGCTTCGATGTAGGAGGGCGTGGATATGT
CCTGCGGGTAAATAGCTGCGCCGATGGTTTCTACAAAGATCGTTATGTTTATCGGCACTTTGCATCGGCC
GCGCTCCCGATTCCGGAAGTGCTTGACATTGGGGAATTCAGCGAGAGCCTGACCTATTGCATCTCCCGCC
GTGCACAGGGTGTCACGTTGCAAGACCTGCCTGAAACCGAACTGCCCGCTGTTCTGCAGCCGGTCGCGGA
GGCCATGGATGCGATCGCTGCGGCCGATCTTAGCCAGACGAGCGGGTTCGGCCCATTCGGACCGCAAGGA
ATCGGTCAATACACTACATGGCGTGATTTCATATGCGCGATTGCTGATCCCCATGTGTATCACTGGCAAA
CTGTGATGGACGACACCGTCAGTGCGTCCGTCGCGCAGGCTCTCGATGAGCTGATGCTTTGGGCCGAGGA
CTGCCCCGAAGTCCGGCACCTCGTGCACGCGGATTTCGGCTCCAACAATGTCCTGACGGACAATGGCCGC
ATAACAGCGGTCATTGACTGGAGCGAGGCGATGTTCGGGGATTCCCAATACGAGGTCGCCAACATCTTCT
TCTGGAGGCCGTGGTTGGCTTGTATGGAGCAGCAGACGCGCTACTTCGAGCGGAGGCATCCGGAGCTTGC
AGGATCGCCGCGGCTCCGGGCGTATATGCTCCGCATTGGTCTTGACCAACTCTATCAGAGCTTGGTTGAC
GGCAATTTCGATGATGCAGCTTGGGCGCAGGGTCGATGCGACGCAATCGTCCGATCCGGAGCCGGGACTG
TCGGGCGTACACAAATCGCCCGCAGAAGCGCGGCCGTCTGGACCGATGGCTGTGTAGAAGTACACGCCGA
TAGTGGAAACCGACGCCCCAGCACTCGTCCGAGGGCAAAGGAATAGCACGTGCTACGAGATTTCGATTCC
ACCGCCGCCTTCTATGAAAGGTTGGGCTTCGGAATCGTTTTCCGGGACGCCGGCTGGATGATCCTCCAGC
GCGGGGATCTCATGCTGGAGTTCTTCGCCCACCCCAACTTGTTTATTGCAGCTTATAATGGTTACAAATA
AAGCAATAGCATCACAAATTTCACAAATAAAGCATTTTTTTCACTGCATTCTAGTTGTGGTTTGTCCAAA
CTCATCAATGTATCTTATCATGTCTGTATACCGTCGACCTCTAGCTAGAGCTTGGCGTAATCATGGTCAT
AGCTGTTTCCTGTGTGAAATTGTTATCCGCTCACAATTCCACACAACATACGAGCCGGAAGCATAAAGTG
TAAAGCCTGGGGTGCCTAATGAGTGAGCTAACTCACATTAATTGCGTTGCGCTCACTGCCCGCTTTCCAG
TCGGGAAACCTGTCGTGCCAGCTGCATTAATGAATCGGCCAACGCGCGGGGAGAGGCGGTTTGCGTATTG
GGCGCTCTTCCGCTTCCTCGCTCACTGACTCGCTGCGCTCGGTCGTTCGGCTGCGGCGAGCGGTATCAGC
TCACTCAAAGGCGGTAATACGGTTATCCACAGAATCAGGGGATAACGCAGGAAAGAACATGTGAGCAAAA
GGCCAGCAAAAGGCCAGGAACCGTAAAAAGGCCGCGTTGCTGGCGTTTTTCCATAGGCTCCGCCCCCCTG
ACGAGCATCACAAAAATCGACGCTCAAGTCAGAGGTGGCGAAACCCGACAGGACTATAAAGATACCAGGC
GTTTCCCCCTGGAAGCTCCCTCGTGCGCTCTCCTGTTCCGACCCTGCCGCTTACCGGATACCTGTCCGCC
TTTCTCCCTTCGGGAAGCGTGGCGCTTTCTCATAGCTCACGCTGTAGGTATCTCAGTTCGGTGTAGGTCG
TTCGCTCCAAGCTGGGCTGTGTGCACGAACCCCCCGTTCAGCCCGACCGCTGCGCCTTATCCGGTAACTA
TCGTCTTGAGTCCAACCCGGTAAGACACGACTTATCGCCACTGGCAGCAGCCACTGGTAACAGGATTAGC
AGAGCGAGGTATGTAGGCGGTGCTACAGAGTTCTTGAAGTGGTGGCCTAACTACGGCTACACTAGAAGAA
CAGTATTTGGTATCTGCGCTCTGCTGAAGCCAGTTACCTTCGGAAAAAGAGTTGGTAGCTCTTGATCCGG
CAAACAAACCACCGCTGGTAGCGGTGGTTTTTTTGTTTGCAAGCAGCAGATTACGCGCAGAAAAAAAGGA
TCTCAAGAAGATCCTTTGATCTTTTCTACGGGGTCTGACGCTCAGTGGAACGAAAACTCACGTTAAGGGA
TTTTGGTCATGAGATTATCAAAAAGGATCTTCACCTAGATCCTTTTAAATTAAAAATGAAGTTTTAAATC
AATCTAAAGTATATATGAGTAAACTTGGTCTGACAGTTACCAATGCTTAATCAGTGAGGCACCTATCTCA
GCGATCTGTCTATTTCGTTCATCCATAGTTGCCTGACTCCCCGTCGTGTAGATAACTACGATACGGGAGG
GCTTACCATCTGGCCCCAGTGCTGCAATGATACCGCGAGACCCACGCTCACCGGCTCCAGATTTATCAGC
AATAAACCAGCCAGCCGGAAGGGCCGAGCGCAGAAGTGGTCCTGCAACTTTATCCGCCTCCATCCAGTCT
ATTAATTGTTGCCGGGAAGCTAGAGTAAGTAGTTCGCCAGTTAATAGTTTGCGCAACGTTGTTGCCATTG
CTACAGGCATCGTGGTGTCACGCTCGTCGTTTGGTATGGCTTCATTCAGCTCCGGTTCCCAACGATCAAG
GCGAGTTACATGATCCCCCATGTTGTGCAAAAAAGCGGTTAGCTCCTTCGGTCCTCCGATCGTTGTCAGA
AGTAAGTTGGCCGCAGTGTTATCACTCATGGTTATGGCAGCACTGCATAATTCTCTTACTGTCATGCCAT
CCGTAAGATGCTTTTCTGTGACTGGTGAGTACTCAACCAAGTCATTCTGAGAATAGTGTATGCGGCGACC
GAGTTGCTCTTGCCCGGCGTCAATACGGGATAATACCGCGCCACATAGCAGAACTTTAAAAGTGCTCATC
ATTGGAAAACGTTCTTCGGGGCGAAAACTCTCAAGGATCTTACCGCTGTTGAGATCCAGTTCGATGTAAC
CCACTCGTGCACCCAACTGATCTTCAGCATCTTTTACTTTCACCAGCGTTTCTGGGTGAGCAAAAACAGG
AAGGCAAAATGCCGCAAAAAAGGGAATAAGGGCGACACGGAAATGTTGAATACTCATACTCTTCCTTTTT
CAATATTATTGAAGCATTTATCAGGGTTATTGTCTCATGAGCGGATACATATTTGAATGTATTTAGAAAA
ATAAACAAATAGGGGTTCCGCGCACATTTCCCCGAAAAGTGCCACCTGACGTCGACGGATCGGGAGATCA
ACTTGTTTATTGCAGCTTATAATGGTTACAAATAAAGCAATAGCATCACAAATTTCACAAATAAAGCATT
TTTTTCACTGCATTCTAGTTGTGGTTTGTCCAAACTCATCAATGTATCTTATCATGTCTGGATCAACTGG
ATAACTCAAGCTAACCAAAATCATCCCAAACTTCCCACCCCATACCCTATTACCACTGCCAATTACCTGT
GGTTTCATTTACTCTAAACCTGTGATTCCTCTGAATTATTTTCATTTTAAAGAAATTGTATTTGTTAAAT
ATGTACTACAAACTTAGTAGT
